Addgene plasmid #85755: pSH-Csy4-T2A-SaRFN
Purpose: Expresses S.aureus FokI-dCas9-NLS with a 36 amino acid GSAT linker fusion. Also expresses Csy4 for cleavage of multiplexed gRNA transcripts. Backbone derived from pSQT1601 (Addgene #53369).
Depositing lab: Lawrence Stanton. Depositing organization: Genome Institute of Singapore, A*STAR Research Entities. Publication: Re-engineered RNA-Guided FokI-Nucleases for Improved Genome Editing in Human Cells. Havlicek S, Shen Y, Alpagu Y, Bruntraeger MB, Zufir NB, Phuah ZY, Fu Z, Dunn NR, Stanton LW. Mol Ther. 2017 Feb 1;25(2):342-355. doi: 10.1016/j.ymthe.2016.11.007. PubMed 28153087.
Backbone
  Vector backbone: pSQT-1601
  Backbone manufacturer: Shengdar Q Tsai from Keith Joung lab
  Backbone size w/o insert (bp): 4833
  Total vector size (bp): 9471
  Vector type: Mammalian Expression, CRISPR
Growth in bacteria
  Bacterial resistance: Ampicillin, 100 μg/mL
  Growth temperature: 37°C
  Growth strain: DH5alpha
  Copy number: High Copy
Gene/Insert
  Gene/Insert name: Csy4-T2A-FokI-SadCas9 (alt names: RNA-guided FokI-nuclease; SaRFN)
  Species: Staphylococcus aureus
  Insert size (bp): 4638
  Mutation: D10A, N580A
  Promoter: CAG
  Tag / fusion protein: FokI fusion via 36 amino acid GSAT linker (N terminal on insert); Csy4 (N terminal on backbone); 3xHA tag (C terminal on insert)
  Cloning method: Gibson Cloning
  Sequencing primers: 5′ AGAGCCTCTGCTAACCATGTTC; 3′ ttttggcagagggaaaaaga
Resource information
  A portion of this plasmid was derived from a plasmid made by: S.a. Cas9 derived from plasmid pX601 (Addgene 61591).
Terms and licenses: Academic/Nonprofit Terms; Industry Terms: Not Available to Industry
How to cite: pSH-Csy4-T2A-SaRFN was a gift from Lawrence Stanton (Addgene plasmid # 85755 ; http://n2t.net/addgene:85755 ; RRID:Addgene_85755)
