[The description below was written by a language model from this plasmid's Addgene catalogue record and pLannotate feature annotations shown in this document.]
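Description:
pSH-Csy4-T2A-SaRFN is a 9.5 kb mammalian CRISPR expression plasmid built on the pSQT1601 backbone. It is propagated in E. coli through a high-copy ColE1/pUC-type origin with ampicillin selection (AmpR). No mammalian selection marker is annotated. The backbone carries an SV40 origin and SV40 poly(A) signal, along with remnants of lac regulatory sequences. The two annotated sequence records, one assembled by the repository and one supplied by the depositor, are the same length and list identical features, differing only in where numbering starts.

The payload is a single open reading frame driven by the CAG promoter, which consists of the CMV enhancer, the chicken β-actin promoter and a chimeric β-actin/β-globin intron. A rabbit β-globin polyadenylation signal terminates the transcript. The first coding segment is Csy4 (Cas6f from Pseudomonas aeruginosa), an endoribonuclease that cuts at its recognition hairpins and so releases individual guide RNAs from a multiplexed gRNA transcript supplied separately. According to the record, a T2A self-cleaving peptide separates Csy4 from the second product, although it is not annotated as a feature. The second product is the FokI nuclease domain joined by a 36-residue GSAT linker to the N terminus of catalytically dead Staphylococcus aureus Cas9 (D10A, N580A). This is followed by a nucleoplasmin bipartite NLS and a C-terminal 3xHA tag for detection.

Because FokI cleaves only as a dimer, this RNA-guided FokI nuclease (SaRFN) requires two guide RNAs that bring two fusion monomers to adjacent sites on the target. The requirement for paired binding is intended to improve the specificity of genome editing in human cells. The plasmid encodes no gRNA cassette of its own.
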