Features (pLannotate 1.2.2; 24 found; start..end, strand, type, name):
      4..383     +  enhancer       CMV enhancer: human cytomegalovirus immediate early enhancer
    386..661     +  promoter       chicken β-actin promoter: No description available
    662..1670    +  intron         chimeric intron: chimera between introns from chicken β-actin and rabbit β-globin
   1719..1755    +  misc_feature   MCS (fragment): multiple cloning site
   1775..2332    +  CDS            cas6f: CAS6_PSEAB - Also known as csy4. Experimental evidence at protein level: Swiss-Prot protein existence level 1. CRISPR (clustered regularly interspaced short palindromic repeat) is an adaptive immune system that provides protection against mobile genetic elements (viruses, transposable elements and conjugative plasmids). CRISPR clusters contain sequences complementary to antecedent mobile elements and target invading nucleic acids. CRISPR clusters are transcribed and processed into CRISPR RNA (crRNA). Processes pre-crRNA into individual crRNA units. Absolutely required for crRNA production or s
   2402..3004    +  CDS            fokIR (fragment): T2F1_PLAOK - Also known as rfoKI. Experimental evidence at protein level: Swiss-Prot protein existence level 1. Recognizes the double-stranded sequence 5'-GGATG-3'/3'-CATCC- 5' and cleaves respectively 14 bases after G-1 and 13 bases before C-1. From Planomicrobium okeanokoites (Planococcus okeanokoites) (Flavobacterium okeanokoites).
   3113..6268    +  CDS            cas9: CAS9_STAAU - Experimental evidence at protein level: Swiss-Prot protein existence level 1. CRISPR (clustered regularly interspaced short palindromic repeat) is an adaptive immune system that provides protection against mobile genetic elements (viruses, transposable elements and conjugative plasmids). CRISPR clusters contain spacers, sequences complementary to antecedent mobile elements, and target invading nucleic acids. CRISPR clusters are transcribed and processed into CRISPR RNA (crRNA). In type II CRISPR systems correct processing of pre-crRNA requires a trans- encoded small RNA (tracrRNA)
   6269..6316    +  CDS            nucleoplasmin NLS: bipartite nuclear localization signal from nucleoplasmin
   6323..6339    +  CDS            3xHA (fragment): three tandem HA epitope tags
   6350..6366    +  CDS            3xHA (fragment): three tandem HA epitope tags
   6377..6405    +  CDS            3xHA (fragment): three tandem HA epitope tags
   6416..6487    +  CDS            HBB (fragment): HBB_PONPY - Experimental evidence at transcript level: Swiss-Prot protein existence level 2. Involved in oxygen transport from the lung to the various peripheral tissues. From Pongo pygmaeus (Bornean orangutan).
   6558..6613    +  polyA_signal   β-globin poly(A) signal: rabbit β-globin polyadenylation signal (Gil and Proudfoot, 1987)
   6998..7014    -  protein_bind   lac operator: The lac repressor binds to the lac operator to inhibit transcription in E. coli. This inhibition can be relieved by adding lactose or isopropyl-β-D-thiogalactopyranoside (IPTG). lac repressor encoded by lacI
   7022..7052    -  promoter       lac promoter: promoter for the E. coli lac operon
   7067..7088    -  protein_bind   CAP binding site: CAP binding activates transcription in the presence of cAMP. E. coli catabolite activator protein
   7101..7140    -  CDS            lacI (fragment): lac repressor; lacI; The lac repressor binds to the lac operator to inhibit transcription in E. coli. This inhibition can be relieved by adding lactose or isopropyl-β-D-thiogalactopyranoside (IPTG).
   7147..7169    +  promoter       SV40 promoter (fragment): SV40 enhancer and early promoter
   7193..7328    +  rep_origin     SV40 ori: SV40 origin of replication
   7348..7482    +  polyA_signal   SV40 poly(A) signal: SV40 polyadenylation signal
   7484..7538    -  CDS            lacI (fragment): lac repressor; lacI; The lac repressor binds to the lac operator to inhibit transcription in E. coli. This inhibition can be relieved by adding lactose or isopropyl-β-D-thiogalactopyranoside (IPTG).
   7721..8309    -  rep_origin     ori: high-copy-number ColE1/pMB1/pBR322/pUC origin of replication
   8480..9340    -  CDS            AmpR: β-lactamase; bla; confers resistance to ampicillin, carbenicillin, and related antibiotics
   9341..9445    -  promoter       AmpR promoter: bla
>Addgene plasmid #85755 | pSH-Csy4-T2A-SaRFN | depositor full sequence | sequence record 166591 | pSH-Csy4-T2A-SaRFN sequence 9471 bps
GTCGACATTGATTATTGACTAGTTATTAATAGTAATCAATTACGGGGTCATTAGTTCATAGCCCATATAT
GGAGTTCCGCGTTACATAACTTACGGTAAATGGCCCGCCTGGCTGACCGCCCAACGACCCCCGCCCATTG
ACGTCAATAATGACGTATGTTCCCATAGTAACGCCAATAGGGACTTTCCATTGACGTCAATGGGTGGACT
ATTTACGGTAAACTGCCCACTTGGCAGTACATCAAGTGTATCATATGCCAAGTACGCCCCCTATTGACGT
CAATGACGGTAAATGGCCCGCCTGGCATTATGCCCAGTACATGACCTTATGGGACTTTCCTACTTGGCAG
TACATCTACGTATTAGTCATCGCTATTACCATGGGTCGAGGTGAGCCCCACGTTCTGCTTCACTCTCCCC
ATCTCCCCCCCCTCCCCACCCCCAATTTTGTATTTATTTATTTTTTAATTATTTTGTGCAGCGATGGGGG
CGGGGGGGGGGGGGGCGCGCGCCAGGCGGGGCGGGGCGGGGCGAGGGGCGGGGCGGGGCGAGGCGGAGAG
GTGCGGCGGCAGCCAATCAGAGCGGCGCGCTCCGAAAGTTTCCTTTTATGGCGAGGCGGCGGCGGCGGCG
GCCCTATAAAAAGCGAAGCGCGCGGCGGGCGGGAGTCGCTGCGTTGCCTTCGCCCCGTGCCCCGCTCCGC
GCCGCCTCGCGCCGCCCGCCCCGGCTCTGACTGACCGCGTTACTCCCACAGGTGAGCGGGCGGGACGGCC
CTTCTCCTCCGGGCTGTAATTAGCGCTTGGTTTAATGACGGCTCGTTTCTTTTCTGTGGCTGCGTGAAAG
CCTTAAAGGGCTCCGGGAGGGCCCTTTGTGCGGGGGGGAGCGGCTCGGGGGGTGCGTGCGTGTGTGTGTG
CGTGGGGAGCGCCGCGTGCGGCCCGCGCTGCCCGGCGGCTGTGAGCGCTGCGGGCGCGGCGCGGGGCTTT
GTGCGCTCCGCGTGTGCGCGAGGGGAGCGCGGCCGGGGGCGGTGCCCCGCGGTGCGGGGGGGCTGCGAGG
GGAACAAAGGCTGCGTGCGGGGTGTGTGCGTGGGGGGGTGAGCAGGGGGTGTGGGCGCGGCGGTCGGGCT
GTAACCCCCCCCTGCACCCCCCTCCCCGAGTTGCTGAGCACGGCCCGGCTTCGGGTGCGGGGCTCCGTGC
GGGGCGTGGCGCGGGGCTCGCCGTGCCGGGCGGGGGGTGGCGGCAGGTGGGGGTGCCGGGCGGGGCGGGG
CCGCCTCGGGCCGGGGAGGGCTCGGGGGAGGGGCGCGGCGGCCCCGGAGCGCCGGCGGCTGTCGAGGCGC
GGCGAGCCGCAGCCATTGCCTTTTATGGTAATCGTGCGAGAGGGCGCAGGGACTTCCTTTGTCCCAAATC
TGGCGGAGCCGAAATCTGGGAGGCGCCGCCGCACCCCCTCTAGCGGGCGCGGGCGAAGCGGTGCGGCGCC
GGCAGGAAGGAAATGGGCGGGGAGGGCCTTCGTGCGTCGCCGCGCCGCCGTCCCCTTCTCCATCTCCAGC
CTCGGGGCTGCCGCAGGGGGACGGCTGCCTTCGGGGGGGACGGGGCAGGGCGGGGTTCGGCTTCTGGCGT
GTGACCGGCGGCTCTAGAGCCTCTGCTAACCATGTTCATGCCTTCTTCTTTTTCCTACAGCTCCTGGGCA
ACGTGCTGGTTATTGTGCTGTCTCATCATTTTGGCAAAGAATTCTGCAGTCGACGGTACCGCGGGCCCGG
GATCCACCGGTCGCCACCATGGGTGATCATTATCTGGATATTCGGCTGAGGCCTGATCCAGAGTTCCCAC
CTGCGCAGCTGATGTCTGTCCTTTTTGGCAAACTTCATCAGGCCCTGGTTGCCCAGGGCGGAGATCGGAT
AGGGGTAAGCTTTCCAGACCTCGACGAAAGCCGGAGCCGCCTGGGAGAACGCCTGCGGATCCACGCTTCT
GCCGACGATCTGAGAGCCTTGCTGGCAAGGCCATGGCTTGAGGGGCTCCGGGATCACCTGCAGTTTGGCG
AACCCGCCGTTGTTCCCCACCCAACCCCTTATCGGCAGGTGTCTAGAGTGCAGGCCAAATCTAATCCAGA
ACGGCTGCGACGGCGACTCATGCGGCGACATGATCTTAGCGAGGAAGAGGCCCGAAAAAGAATCCCTGAT
ACCGTGGCCCGCGCCCTTGACTTGCCTTTTGTCACACTGCGGTCCCAGAGTACGGGGCAGCATTTCAGAC
TTTTCATTCGACACGGGCCACTGCAAGTTACCGCCGAAGAAGGAGGCTTTACTTGTTATGGACTCTCCAA
GGGAGGTTTCGTGCCCTGGTTTGAGGGCAGAGGAAGTCTGTTAACATGCGGTGACGTCGAGGAGAATCCT
GGCCCAATGCCTAAGAAGAAGCGGAAGGTGAGCAGCCAACTTGTGAAGTCTGAACTCGAGGAGAAAAAAT
CAGAGTTGAGACACAAGTTGAAGTACGTGCCACACGAATACATCGAGCTTATCGAGATCGCCAGAAACAG
TACCCAGGATAGGATCCTTGAGATGAAAGTCATGGAGTTCTTTATGAAGGTCTACGGTTATAGAGGAAAG
CACCTTGGCGGTAGCAGAAAGCCCGATGGCGCCATCTATACTGTCGGATCTCCTATCGATTATGGGGTGA
TCGTGGATACCAAAGCTTACTCAGGCGGGTACAACTTGCCCATAGGACAAGCCGACGAGATGCAGCGGTA
TGTCGAAGAGAACCAGACGCGCAACAAGCACATCAACCCCAATGAATGGTGGAAAGTGTACCCAAGTAGT
GTGACTGAGTTCAAGTTCCTGTTTGTCTCCGGCCACTTTAAGGGCAATTATAAAGCTCAGCTCACTAGAC
TCAATCACATCACAAACTGCAACGGAGCTGTGTTGTCAGTGGAGGAGCTCCTGATTGGAGGCGAGATGAT
CAAAGCCGGCACCCTTACACTGGAGGAGGTGCGGCGGAAGTTCAACAATGGAGAGATCAACTTCGGCGGA
AGCGCCGGAGGCAGTGGCAGCGGGAGCAGTGGTGGAAGCAGTGGAGCTAGCGGCACTGGCACAGCGGGCG
GAACTGGGAGCGGCAGTGGCACAGGTAGTGGAAAGCGGAACTACATCCTGGGCCTGGCCATCGGCATCAC
CAGCGTGGGCTACGGCATCATCGACTACGAGACACGGGACGTGATCGATGCCGGCGTGCGGCTGTTCAAA
GAGGCCAACGTGGAAAACAACGAGGGCAGGCGGAGCAAGAGAGGCGCCAGAAGGCTGAAGCGGCGGAGGC
GGCATAGAATCCAGAGAGTGAAGAAGCTGCTGTTCGACTACAACCTGCTGACCGACCACAGCGAGCTGAG
CGGCATCAACCCCTACGAGGCCAGAGTGAAGGGCCTGAGCCAGAAGCTGAGCGAGGAAGAGTTCTCTGCC
GCCCTGCTGCACCTGGCCAAGAGAAGAGGCGTGCACAACGTGAACGAGGTGGAAGAGGACACCGGCAACG
AGCTGTCCACCAAAGAGCAGATCAGCCGGAACAGCAAGGCCCTGGAAGAGAAATACGTGGCCGAACTGCA
GCTGGAACGGCTGAAGAAAGACGGCGAAGTGCGGGGCAGCATCAACAGATTCAAGACCAGCGACTACGTG
AAAGAAGCCAAACAGCTGCTGAAGGTGCAGAAGGCCTACCACCAGCTGGACCAGAGCTTCATCGACACCT
ACATCGACCTGCTGGAAACCCGGCGGACCTACTATGAGGGACCTGGCGAGGGCAGCCCCTTCGGCTGGAA
GGACATCAAAGAATGGTACGAGATGCTGATGGGCCACTGCACCTACTTCCCCGAGGAACTGCGGAGCGTG
AAGTACGCCTACAACGCCGACCTGTACAACGCCCTGAACGACCTGAACAATCTCGTGATCACCAGGGACG
AGAACGAGAAGCTGGAATATTACGAGAAGTTCCAGATCATCGAGAACGTGTTCAAGCAGAAGAAGAAGCC
CACCCTGAAGCAGATCGCCAAAGAAATCCTCGTGAACGAAGAGGATATTAAGGGCTACAGAGTGACCAGC
ACCGGCAAGCCCGAGTTCACCAACCTGAAGGTGTACCACGACATCAAGGACATTACCGCCCGGAAAGAGA
TTATTGAGAACGCCGAGCTGCTGGATCAGATTGCCAAGATCCTGACCATCTACCAGAGCAGCGAGGACAT
CCAGGAAGAACTGACCAATCTGAACTCCGAGCTGACCCAGGAAGAGATCGAGCAGATCTCTAATCTGAAG
GGCTATACCGGCACCCACAACCTGAGCCTGAAGGCCATCAACCTGATCCTGGACGAGCTGTGGCACACCA
ACGACAACCAGATCGCTATCTTCAACCGGCTGAAGCTGGTGCCCAAGAAGGTGGACCTGTCCCAGCAGAA
AGAGATCCCCACCACCCTGGTGGACGACTTCATCCTGAGCCCCGTCGTGAAGAGAAGCTTCATCCAGAGC
ATCAAAGTGATCAACGCCATCATCAAGAAGTACGGCCTGCCCAACGACATCATTATCGAGCTGGCCCGCG
AGAAGAACTCCAAGGACGCCCAGAAAATGATCAACGAGATGCAGAAGCGGAACCGGCAGACCAACGAGCG
GATCGAGGAAATCATCCGGACCACCGGCAAAGAGAACGCCAAGTACCTGATCGAGAAGATCAAGCTGCAC
GACATGCAGGAAGGCAAGTGCCTGTACAGCCTGGAAGCCATCCCTCTGGAAGATCTGCTGAACAACCCCT
TCAACTATGAGGTGGACCACATCATCCCCAGAAGCGTGTCCTTCGACAACAGCTTCAACAACAAGGTGCT
CGTGAAGCAGGAAGAAGCCAGCAAGAAGGGCAACCGGACCCCATTCCAGTACCTGAGCAGCAGCGACAGC
AAGATCAGCTACGAAACCTTCAAGAAGCACATCCTGAATCTGGCCAAGGGCAAGGGCAGAATCAGCAAGA
CCAAGAAAGAGTATCTGCTGGAAGAACGGGACATCAACAGGTTCTCCGTGCAGAAAGACTTCATCAACCG
GAACCTGGTGGATACCAGATACGCCACCAGAGGCCTGATGAACCTGCTGCGGAGCTACTTCAGAGTGAAC
AACCTGGACGTGAAAGTGAAGTCCATCAATGGCGGCTTCACCAGCTTTCTGCGGCGGAAGTGGAAGTTTA
AGAAAGAGCGGAACAAGGGGTACAAGCACCACGCCGAGGACGCCCTGATCATTGCCAACGCCGATTTCAT
CTTCAAAGAGTGGAAGAAACTGGACAAGGCCAAAAAAGTGATGGAAAACCAGATGTTCGAGGAAAAGCAG
GCCGAGAGCATGCCCGAGATCGAAACCGAGCAGGAGTACAAAGAGATCTTCATCACCCCCCACCAGATCA
AGCACATTAAGGACTTCAAGGACTACAAGTACAGCCACCGGGTGGACAAGAAGCCTAATAGAGAGCTGAT
TAACGACACCCTGTACTCCACCCGGAAGGACGACAAGGGCAACACCCTGATCGTGAACAATCTGAACGGC
CTGTACGACAAGGACAATGACAAGCTGAAAAAGCTGATCAACAAGAGCCCCGAAAAGCTGCTGATGTACC
ACCACGACCCCCAGACCTACCAGAAACTGAAGCTGATTATGGAACAGTACGGCGACGAGAAGAATCCCCT
GTACAAGTACTACGAGGAAACCGGGAACTACCTGACCAAGTACTCCAAAAAGGACAACGGCCCCGTGATC
AAGAAGATTAAGTATTACGGCAACAAACTGAACGCCCATCTGGACATCACCGACGACTACCCCAACAGCA
GAAACAAGGTCGTGAAGCTGTCCCTGAAGCCCTACAGATTCGACGTGTACCTGGACAATGGCGTGTACAA
GTTCGTGACCGTGAAGAATCTGGATGTGATCAAAAAAGAAAACTACTACGAAGTGAATAGCAAGTGCTAT
GAGGAAGCTAAGAAGCTGAAGAAGATCAGCAACCAGGCCGAGTTTATCGCCTCCTTCTACAACAACGATC
TGATCAAGATCAACGGCGAGCTGTATAGAGTGATCGGCGTGAACAACGACCTGCTGAACCGGATCGAAGT
GAACATGATCGACATCACCTACCGCGAGTACCTGGAAAACATGAACGACAAGAGGCCCCCCAGGATCATT
AAGACAATCGCCTCCAAGACCCAGAGCATTAAGAAGTACAGCACAGACATTCTGGGCAACCTGTATGAAG
TGAAATCTAAGAAGCACCCTCAGATCATCAAAAAGGGCAAAAGGCCGGCGGCCACGAAAAAGGCCGGCCA
GGCAAAAAAGAAAAAGGGATCCTACCCATACGATGTTCCAGATTACGCTTACCCATACGATGTTCCAGAT
TACGCTTACCCATACGATGTTCCAGATTACGCTTAAAGCGGCCGCACTCCTCAGGTGCAGGCTGCCTATC
AGAAGGTGGTGGCTGGTGTGGCCAATGCCCTGGCTCACAAATACCACTGAGATCTTTTTCCCTCTGCCAA
AAATTATGGGGACATCATGAAGCCCCTTGAGCATCTGACTTCTGGCTAATAAAGGAAATTTATTTTCATT
GCAATAGTGTGTTGGAATTTTTTGTGTCTCTCACTCGGAAGGACATATGGGAGGGCAAATCATTTAAAAC
ATCAGAATGAGTATTTGGTTTAGAGTTTGGCAACATATGCCCATATGCTGGCTGCCATGAACAAAGGTTG
GCTATAAAGAGGTCATCAGTATATGAAACAGCCCCCTGCTGTCCATTCCTTATTCCATAGAAAAGCCTTG
ACTTGAGGTTAGATTTTTTTTATATTTTGTTTTGTGTTATTTTTTTCTTTAACATCCCTAAAATTTTCCT
TACATGTTTTACTAGCCAGATTTTTCCTCCTCTCCTGACTACTCCCAGTCATAGCTGTCCCTCTTCTCTT
ATGGAGATCCCTCGACCTGCAGCCCAAGCTTGGCGTAATCATGGTCATAGCTGTTTCCTGTGTGAAATTG
TTATCCGCTCACAATTCCACACAACATACGAGCCGGAAGCATAAAGTGTAAAGCCTGGGGTGCCTAATGA
GTGAGCTAACTCACATTAATTGCGTTGCGCTCACTGCCCGCTTTCCAGTCGGGAAACCTGTCGTGCCAGC
GGATCCGCATCTCAATTAGTCAGCAACCATAGTCCCGCCCCTAACTCCGCCCATCCCGCCCCTAACTCCG
CCCAGTTCCGCCCATTCTCCGCCCCATGGCTGACTAATTTTTTTTATTTATGCAGAGGCCGAGGCCGCCT
CGGCCTCTGAGCTATTCCAGAAGTAGTGAGGAGGCTTTTTTGGAGGCCTAGGCTTTTGCAAAAAGCTAAC
TTGTTTATTGCAGCTTATAATGGTTACAAATAAAGCAATAGCATCACAAATTTCACAAATAAAGCATTTT
TTTCACTGCATTCTAGTTGTGGTTTGTCCAAACTCATCAATGTATCTTATCATGTCTGGATCCGCTGCAT
TAATGAATCGGCCAACGCGCGGGGAGAGGCGGTTTGCGTATTGGGCGCTCTTCCGCTTCCTCGCTCACTG
ACTCGCTGCGCTCGGTCGTTCGGCTGCGGCGAGCGGTATCAGCTCACTCAAAGGCGGTAATACGGTTATC
CACAGAATCAGGGGATAACGCAGGAAAGAACATGTGAGCAAAAGGCCAGCAAAAGGCCAGGAACCGTAAA
AAGGCCGCGTTGCTGGCGTTTTTCCATAGGCTCCGCCCCCCTGACGAGCATCACAAAAATCGACGCTCAA
GTCAGAGGTGGCGAAACCCGACAGGACTATAAAGATACCAGGCGTTTCCCCCTGGAAGCTCCCTCGTGCG
CTCTCCTGTTCCGACCCTGCCGCTTACCGGATACCTGTCCGCCTTTCTCCCTTCGGGAAGCGTGGCGCTT
TCTCAATGCTCACGCTGTAGGTATCTCAGTTCGGTGTAGGTCGTTCGCTCCAAGCTGGGCTGTGTGCACG
AACCCCCCGTTCAGCCCGACCGCTGCGCCTTATCCGGTAACTATCGTCTTGAGTCCAACCCGGTAAGACA
CGACTTATCGCCACTGGCAGCAGCCACTGGTAACAGGATTAGCAGAGCGAGGTATGTAGGCGGTGCTACA
GAGTTCTTGAAGTGGTGGCCTAACTACGGCTACACTAGAAGGACAGTATTTGGTATCTGCGCTCTGCTGA
AGCCAGTTACCTTCGGAAAAAGAGTTGGTAGCTCTTGATCCGGCAAACAAACCACCGCTGGTAGCGGTGG
TTTTTTTGTTTGCAAGCAGCAGATTACGCGCAGAAAAAAAGGATCTCAAGAAGATCCTTTGATCTTTTCT
ACGGGGTCTGACGCTCAGTGGAACGAAAACTCACGTTAAGGGATTTTGGTCATGAGATTATCAAAAAGGA
TCTTCACCTAGATCCTTTTAAATTAAAAATGAAGTTTTAAATCAATCTAAAGTATATATGAGTAAACTTG
GTCTGACAGTTACCAATGCTTAATCAGTGAGGCACCTATCTCAGCGATCTGTCTATTTCGTTCATCCATA
GTTGCCTGACTCCCCGTCGTGTAGATAACTACGATACGGGAGGGCTTACCATCTGGCCCCAGTGCTGCAA
TGATACCGCGAGACCCACGCTCACCGGCTCCAGATTTATCAGCAATAAACCAGCCAGCCGGAAGGGCCGA
GCGCAGAAGTGGTCCTGCAACTTTATCCGCCTCCATCCAGTCTATTAATTGTTGCCGGGAAGCTAGAGTA
AGTAGTTCGCCAGTTAATAGTTTGCGCAACGTTGTTGCCATTGCTACAGGCATCGTGGTGTCACGCTCGT
CGTTTGGTATGGCTTCATTCAGCTCCGGTTCCCAACGATCAAGGCGAGTTACATGATCCCCCATGTTGTG
CAAAAAAGCGGTTAGCTCCTTCGGTCCTCCGATCGTTGTCAGAAGTAAGTTGGCCGCAGTGTTATCACTC
ATGGTTATGGCAGCACTGCATAATTCTCTTACTGTCATGCCATCCGTAAGATGCTTTTCTGTGACTGGTG
AGTACTCAACCAAGTCATTCTGAGAATAGTGTATGCGGCGACCGAGTTGCTCTTGCCCGGCGTCAATACG
GGATAATACCGCGCCACATAGCAGAACTTTAAAAGTGCTCATCATTGGAAAACGTTCTTCGGGGCGAAAA
CTCTCAAGGATCTTACCGCTGTTGAGATCCAGTTCGATGTAACCCACTCGTGCACCCAACTGATCTTCAG
CATCTTTTACTTTCACCAGCGTTTCTGGGTGAGCAAAAACAGGAAGGCAAAATGCCGCAAAAAAGGGAAT
AAGGGCGACACGGAAATGTTGAATACTCATACTCTTCCTTTTTCAATATTATTGAAGCATTTATCAGGGT
TATTGTCTCATGAGCGGATACATATTTGAATGTATTTAGAAAAATAAACAAATAGGGGTTCCGCGCACAT
TTCCCCGAAAAGTGCCACCTG
