Features (pLannotate 1.2.2; 24 found; start..end, strand, type, name):
    166..1174    +  intron         chimeric intron: chimera between introns from chicken β-actin and rabbit β-globin
   1223..1259    +  misc_feature   MCS (fragment): multiple cloning site
   1279..1836    +  CDS            cas6f: CAS6_PSEAB - Also known as csy4. Experimental evidence at protein level: Swiss-Prot protein existence level 1. CRISPR (clustered regularly interspaced short palindromic repeat) is an adaptive immune system that provides protection against mobile genetic elements (viruses, transposable elements and conjugative plasmids). CRISPR clusters contain sequences complementary to antecedent mobile elements and target invading nucleic acids. CRISPR clusters are transcribed and processed into CRISPR RNA (crRNA). Processes pre-crRNA into individual crRNA units. Absolutely required for crRNA production or s
   1906..2508    +  CDS            fokIR (fragment): T2F1_PLAOK - Also known as rfoKI. Experimental evidence at protein level: Swiss-Prot protein existence level 1. Recognizes the double-stranded sequence 5'-GGATG-3'/3'-CATCC- 5' and cleaves respectively 14 bases after G-1 and 13 bases before C-1. From Planomicrobium okeanokoites (Planococcus okeanokoites) (Flavobacterium okeanokoites).
   2617..5772    +  CDS            cas9: CAS9_STAAU - Experimental evidence at protein level: Swiss-Prot protein existence level 1. CRISPR (clustered regularly interspaced short palindromic repeat) is an adaptive immune system that provides protection against mobile genetic elements (viruses, transposable elements and conjugative plasmids). CRISPR clusters contain spacers, sequences complementary to antecedent mobile elements, and target invading nucleic acids. CRISPR clusters are transcribed and processed into CRISPR RNA (crRNA). In type II CRISPR systems correct processing of pre-crRNA requires a trans- encoded small RNA (tracrRNA)
   5773..5820    +  CDS            nucleoplasmin NLS: bipartite nuclear localization signal from nucleoplasmin
   5827..5843    +  CDS            3xHA (fragment): three tandem HA epitope tags
   5854..5870    +  CDS            3xHA (fragment): three tandem HA epitope tags
   5881..5909    +  CDS            3xHA (fragment): three tandem HA epitope tags
   5920..5991    +  CDS            HBB (fragment): HBB_PONPY - Experimental evidence at transcript level: Swiss-Prot protein existence level 2. Involved in oxygen transport from the lung to the various peripheral tissues. From Pongo pygmaeus (Bornean orangutan).
   6062..6117    +  polyA_signal   β-globin poly(A) signal: rabbit β-globin polyadenylation signal (Gil and Proudfoot, 1987)
   6502..6518    -  protein_bind   lac operator: The lac repressor binds to the lac operator to inhibit transcription in E. coli. This inhibition can be relieved by adding lactose or isopropyl-β-D-thiogalactopyranoside (IPTG). lac repressor encoded by lacI
   6526..6556    -  promoter       lac promoter: promoter for the E. coli lac operon
   6571..6592    -  protein_bind   CAP binding site: CAP binding activates transcription in the presence of cAMP. E. coli catabolite activator protein
   6605..6644    -  CDS            lacI (fragment): lac repressor; lacI; The lac repressor binds to the lac operator to inhibit transcription in E. coli. This inhibition can be relieved by adding lactose or isopropyl-β-D-thiogalactopyranoside (IPTG).
   6651..6673    +  promoter       SV40 promoter (fragment): SV40 enhancer and early promoter
   6697..6832    +  rep_origin     SV40 ori: SV40 origin of replication
   6852..6986    +  polyA_signal   SV40 poly(A) signal: SV40 polyadenylation signal
   6988..7042    -  CDS            lacI (fragment): lac repressor; lacI; The lac repressor binds to the lac operator to inhibit transcription in E. coli. This inhibition can be relieved by adding lactose or isopropyl-β-D-thiogalactopyranoside (IPTG).
   7225..7813    -  rep_origin     ori: high-copy-number ColE1/pMB1/pBR322/pUC origin of replication
   7984..8844    -  CDS            AmpR: β-lactamase; bla; confers resistance to ampicillin, carbenicillin, and related antibiotics
   8845..8949    -  promoter       AmpR promoter: bla
   8979..9358    +  enhancer       CMV enhancer: human cytomegalovirus immediate early enhancer
   9361..165     +  promoter       chicken β-actin promoter (across the origin): No description available
>Addgene plasmid #85755 | pSH-Csy4-T2A-SaRFN | addgene full sequence | sequence record 170274 | Addgene assembled sequence
GGGGGGGGGCGCGCGCCAGGCGGGGCGGGGCGGGGCGAGGGGCGGGGCGGGGCGAGGCGGAGAGGTGCGG
CGGCAGCCAATCAGAGCGGCGCGCTCCGAAAGTTTCCTTTTATGGCGAGGCGGCGGCGGCGGCGGCCCTA
TAAAAAGCGAAGCGCGCGGCGGGCGGGAGTCGCTGCGTTGCCTTCGCCCCGTGCCCCGCTCCGCGCCGCC
TCGCGCCGCCCGCCCCGGCTCTGACTGACCGCGTTACTCCCACAGGTGAGCGGGCGGGACGGCCCTTCTC
CTCCGGGCTGTAATTAGCGCTTGGTTTAATGACGGCTCGTTTCTTTTCTGTGGCTGCGTGAAAGCCTTAA
AGGGCTCCGGGAGGGCCCTTTGTGCGGGGGGGAGCGGCTCGGGGGGTGCGTGCGTGTGTGTGTGCGTGGG
GAGCGCCGCGTGCGGCCCGCGCTGCCCGGCGGCTGTGAGCGCTGCGGGCGCGGCGCGGGGCTTTGTGCGC
TCCGCGTGTGCGCGAGGGGAGCGCGGCCGGGGGCGGTGCCCCGCGGTGCGGGGGGGCTGCGAGGGGAACA
AAGGCTGCGTGCGGGGTGTGTGCGTGGGGGGGTGAGCAGGGGGTGTGGGCGCGGCGGTCGGGCTGTAACC
CCCCCCTGCACCCCCCTCCCCGAGTTGCTGAGCACGGCCCGGCTTCGGGTGCGGGGCTCCGTGCGGGGCG
TGGCGCGGGGCTCGCCGTGCCGGGCGGGGGGTGGCGGCAGGTGGGGGTGCCGGGCGGGGCGGGGCCGCCT
CGGGCCGGGGAGGGCTCGGGGGAGGGGCGCGGCGGCCCCGGAGCGCCGGCGGCTGTCGAGGCGCGGCGAG
CCGCAGCCATTGCCTTTTATGGTAATCGTGCGAGAGGGCGCAGGGACTTCCTTTGTCCCAAATCTGGCGG
AGCCGAAATCTGGGAGGCGCCGCCGCACCCCCTCTAGCGGGCGCGGGCGAAGCGGTGCGGCGCCGGCAGG
AAGGAAATGGGCGGGGAGGGCCTTCGTGCGTCGCCGCGCCGCCGTCCCCTTCTCCATCTCCAGCCTCGGG
GCTGCCGCAGGGGGACGGCTGCCTTCGGGGGGGACGGGGCAGGGCGGGGTTCGGCTTCTGGCGTGTGACC
GGCGGCTCTAGAGCCTCTGCTAACCATGTTCATGCCTTCTTCTTTTTCCTACAGCTCCTGGGCAACGTGC
TGGTTATTGTGCTGTCTCATCATTTTGGCAAAGAATTCTGCAGTCGACGGTACCGCGGGCCCGGGATCCA
CCGGTCGCCACCATGGGTGATCATTATCTGGATATTCGGCTGAGGCCTGATCCAGAGTTCCCACCTGCGC
AGCTGATGTCTGTCCTTTTTGGCAAACTTCATCAGGCCCTGGTTGCCCAGGGCGGAGATCGGATAGGGGT
AAGCTTTCCAGACCTCGACGAAAGCCGGAGCCGCCTGGGAGAACGCCTGCGGATCCACGCTTCTGCCGAC
GATCTGAGAGCCTTGCTGGCAAGGCCATGGCTTGAGGGGCTCCGGGATCACCTGCAGTTTGGCGAACCCG
CCGTTGTTCCCCACCCAACCCCTTATCGGCAGGTGTCTAGAGTGCAGGCCAAATCTAATCCAGAACGGCT
GCGACGGCGACTCATGCGGCGACATGATCTTAGCGAGGAAGAGGCCCGAAAAAGAATCCCTGATACCGTG
GCCCGCGCCCTTGACTTGCCTTTTGTCACACTGCGGTCCCAGAGTACGGGGCAGCATTTCAGACTTTTCA
TTCGACACGGGCCACTGCAAGTTACCGCCGAAGAAGGAGGCTTTACTTGTTATGGACTCTCCAAGGGAGG
TTTCGTGCCCTGGTTTGAGGGCAGAGGAAGTCTGTTAACATGCGGTGACGTCGAGGAGAATCCTGGCCCA
ATGCCTAAGAAGAAGCGGAAGGTGAGCAGCCAACTTGTGAAGTCTGAACTCGAGGAGAAAAAATCAGAGT
TGAGACACAAGTTGAAGTACGTGCCACACGAATACATCGAGCTTATCGAGATCGCCAGAAACAGTACCCA
GGATAGGATCCTTGAGATGAAAGTCATGGAGTTCTTTATGAAGGTCTACGGTTATAGAGGAAAGCACCTT
GGCGGTAGCAGAAAGCCCGATGGCGCCATCTATACTGTCGGATCTCCTATCGATTATGGGGTGATCGTGG
ATACCAAAGCTTACTCAGGCGGGTACAACTTGCCCATAGGACAAGCCGACGAGATGCAGCGGTATGTCGA
AGAGAACCAGACGCGCAACAAGCACATCAACCCCAATGAATGGTGGAAAGTGTACCCAAGTAGTGTGACT
GAGTTCAAGTTCCTGTTTGTCTCCGGCCACTTTAAGGGCAATTATAAAGCTCAGCTCACTAGACTCAATC
ACATCACAAACTGCAACGGAGCTGTGTTGTCAGTGGAGGAGCTCCTGATTGGAGGCGAGATGATCAAAGC
CGGCACCCTTACACTGGAGGAGGTGCGGCGGAAGTTCAACAATGGAGAGATCAACTTCGGCGGAAGCGCC
GGAGGCAGTGGCAGCGGGAGCAGTGGTGGAAGCAGTGGAGCTAGCGGCACTGGCACAGCGGGCGGAACTG
GGAGCGGCAGTGGCACAGGTAGTGGAAAGCGGAACTACATCCTGGGCCTGGCCATCGGCATCACCAGCGT
GGGCTACGGCATCATCGACTACGAGACACGGGACGTGATCGATGCCGGCGTGCGGCTGTTCAAAGAGGCC
AACGTGGAAAACAACGAGGGCAGGCGGAGCAAGAGAGGCGCCAGAAGGCTGAAGCGGCGGAGGCGGCATA
GAATCCAGAGAGTGAAGAAGCTGCTGTTCGACTACAACCTGCTGACCGACCACAGCGAGCTGAGCGGCAT
CAACCCCTACGAGGCCAGAGTGAAGGGCCTGAGCCAGAAGCTGAGCGAGGAAGAGTTCTCTGCCGCCCTG
CTGCACCTGGCCAAGAGAAGAGGCGTGCACAACGTGAACGAGGTGGAAGAGGACACCGGCAACGAGCTGT
CCACCAAAGAGCAGATCAGCCGGAACAGCAAGGCCCTGGAAGAGAAATACGTGGCCGAACTGCAGCTGGA
ACGGCTGAAGAAAGACGGCGAAGTGCGGGGCAGCATCAACAGATTCAAGACCAGCGACTACGTGAAAGAA
GCCAAACAGCTGCTGAAGGTGCAGAAGGCCTACCACCAGCTGGACCAGAGCTTCATCGACACCTACATCG
ACCTGCTGGAAACCCGGCGGACCTACTATGAGGGACCTGGCGAGGGCAGCCCCTTCGGCTGGAAGGACAT
CAAAGAATGGTACGAGATGCTGATGGGCCACTGCACCTACTTCCCCGAGGAACTGCGGAGCGTGAAGTAC
GCCTACAACGCCGACCTGTACAACGCCCTGAACGACCTGAACAATCTCGTGATCACCAGGGACGAGAACG
AGAAGCTGGAATATTACGAGAAGTTCCAGATCATCGAGAACGTGTTCAAGCAGAAGAAGAAGCCCACCCT
GAAGCAGATCGCCAAAGAAATCCTCGTGAACGAAGAGGATATTAAGGGCTACAGAGTGACCAGCACCGGC
AAGCCCGAGTTCACCAACCTGAAGGTGTACCACGACATCAAGGACATTACCGCCCGGAAAGAGATTATTG
AGAACGCCGAGCTGCTGGATCAGATTGCCAAGATCCTGACCATCTACCAGAGCAGCGAGGACATCCAGGA
AGAACTGACCAATCTGAACTCCGAGCTGACCCAGGAAGAGATCGAGCAGATCTCTAATCTGAAGGGCTAT
ACCGGCACCCACAACCTGAGCCTGAAGGCCATCAACCTGATCCTGGACGAGCTGTGGCACACCAACGACA
ACCAGATCGCTATCTTCAACCGGCTGAAGCTGGTGCCCAAGAAGGTGGACCTGTCCCAGCAGAAAGAGAT
CCCCACCACCCTGGTGGACGACTTCATCCTGAGCCCCGTCGTGAAGAGAAGCTTCATCCAGAGCATCAAA
GTGATCAACGCCATCATCAAGAAGTACGGCCTGCCCAACGACATCATTATCGAGCTGGCCCGCGAGAAGA
ACTCCAAGGACGCCCAGAAAATGATCAACGAGATGCAGAAGCGGAACCGGCAGACCAACGAGCGGATCGA
GGAAATCATCCGGACCACCGGCAAAGAGAACGCCAAGTACCTGATCGAGAAGATCAAGCTGCACGACATG
CAGGAAGGCAAGTGCCTGTACAGCCTGGAAGCCATCCCTCTGGAAGATCTGCTGAACAACCCCTTCAACT
ATGAGGTGGACCACATCATCCCCAGAAGCGTGTCCTTCGACAACAGCTTCAACAACAAGGTGCTCGTGAA
GCAGGAAGAAGCCAGCAAGAAGGGCAACCGGACCCCATTCCAGTACCTGAGCAGCAGCGACAGCAAGATC
AGCTACGAAACCTTCAAGAAGCACATCCTGAATCTGGCCAAGGGCAAGGGCAGAATCAGCAAGACCAAGA
AAGAGTATCTGCTGGAAGAACGGGACATCAACAGGTTCTCCGTGCAGAAAGACTTCATCAACCGGAACCT
GGTGGATACCAGATACGCCACCAGAGGCCTGATGAACCTGCTGCGGAGCTACTTCAGAGTGAACAACCTG
GACGTGAAAGTGAAGTCCATCAATGGCGGCTTCACCAGCTTTCTGCGGCGGAAGTGGAAGTTTAAGAAAG
AGCGGAACAAGGGGTACAAGCACCACGCCGAGGACGCCCTGATCATTGCCAACGCCGATTTCATCTTCAA
AGAGTGGAAGAAACTGGACAAGGCCAAAAAAGTGATGGAAAACCAGATGTTCGAGGAAAAGCAGGCCGAG
AGCATGCCCGAGATCGAAACCGAGCAGGAGTACAAAGAGATCTTCATCACCCCCCACCAGATCAAGCACA
TTAAGGACTTCAAGGACTACAAGTACAGCCACCGGGTGGACAAGAAGCCTAATAGAGAGCTGATTAACGA
CACCCTGTACTCCACCCGGAAGGACGACAAGGGCAACACCCTGATCGTGAACAATCTGAACGGCCTGTAC
GACAAGGACAATGACAAGCTGAAAAAGCTGATCAACAAGAGCCCCGAAAAGCTGCTGATGTACCACCACG
ACCCCCAGACCTACCAGAAACTGAAGCTGATTATGGAACAGTACGGCGACGAGAAGAATCCCCTGTACAA
GTACTACGAGGAAACCGGGAACTACCTGACCAAGTACTCCAAAAAGGACAACGGCCCCGTGATCAAGAAG
ATTAAGTATTACGGCAACAAACTGAACGCCCATCTGGACATCACCGACGACTACCCCAACAGCAGAAACA
AGGTCGTGAAGCTGTCCCTGAAGCCCTACAGATTCGACGTGTACCTGGACAATGGCGTGTACAAGTTCGT
GACCGTGAAGAATCTGGATGTGATCAAAAAAGAAAACTACTACGAAGTGAATAGCAAGTGCTATGAGGAA
GCTAAGAAGCTGAAGAAGATCAGCAACCAGGCCGAGTTTATCGCCTCCTTCTACAACAACGATCTGATCA
AGATCAACGGCGAGCTGTATAGAGTGATCGGCGTGAACAACGACCTGCTGAACCGGATCGAAGTGAACAT
GATCGACATCACCTACCGCGAGTACCTGGAAAACATGAACGACAAGAGGCCCCCCAGGATCATTAAGACA
ATCGCCTCCAAGACCCAGAGCATTAAGAAGTACAGCACAGACATTCTGGGCAACCTGTATGAAGTGAAAT
CTAAGAAGCACCCTCAGATCATCAAAAAGGGCAAAAGGCCGGCGGCCACGAAAAAGGCCGGCCAGGCAAA
AAAGAAAAAGGGATCCTACCCATACGATGTTCCAGATTACGCTTACCCATACGATGTTCCAGATTACGCT
TACCCATACGATGTTCCAGATTACGCTTAAAGCGGCCGCACTCCTCAGGTGCAGGCTGCCTATCAGAAGG
TGGTGGCTGGTGTGGCCAATGCCCTGGCTCACAAATACCACTGAGATCTTTTTCCCTCTGCCAAAAATTA
TGGGGACATCATGAAGCCCCTTGAGCATCTGACTTCTGGCTAATAAAGGAAATTTATTTTCATTGCAATA
GTGTGTTGGAATTTTTTGTGTCTCTCACTCGGAAGGACATATGGGAGGGCAAATCATTTAAAACATCAGA
ATGAGTATTTGGTTTAGAGTTTGGCAACATATGCCCATATGCTGGCTGCCATGAACAAAGGTTGGCTATA
AAGAGGTCATCAGTATATGAAACAGCCCCCTGCTGTCCATTCCTTATTCCATAGAAAAGCCTTGACTTGA
GGTTAGATTTTTTTTATATTTTGTTTTGTGTTATTTTTTTCTTTAACATCCCTAAAATTTTCCTTACATG
TTTTACTAGCCAGATTTTTCCTCCTCTCCTGACTACTCCCAGTCATAGCTGTCCCTCTTCTCTTATGGAG
ATCCCTCGACCTGCAGCCCAAGCTTGGCGTAATCATGGTCATAGCTGTTTCCTGTGTGAAATTGTTATCC
GCTCACAATTCCACACAACATACGAGCCGGAAGCATAAAGTGTAAAGCCTGGGGTGCCTAATGAGTGAGC
TAACTCACATTAATTGCGTTGCGCTCACTGCCCGCTTTCCAGTCGGGAAACCTGTCGTGCCAGCGGATCC
GCATCTCAATTAGTCAGCAACCATAGTCCCGCCCCTAACTCCGCCCATCCCGCCCCTAACTCCGCCCAGT
TCCGCCCATTCTCCGCCCCATGGCTGACTAATTTTTTTTATTTATGCAGAGGCCGAGGCCGCCTCGGCCT
CTGAGCTATTCCAGAAGTAGTGAGGAGGCTTTTTTGGAGGCCTAGGCTTTTGCAAAAAGCTAACTTGTTT
ATTGCAGCTTATAATGGTTACAAATAAAGCAATAGCATCACAAATTTCACAAATAAAGCATTTTTTTCAC
TGCATTCTAGTTGTGGTTTGTCCAAACTCATCAATGTATCTTATCATGTCTGGATCCGCTGCATTAATGA
ATCGGCCAACGCGCGGGGAGAGGCGGTTTGCGTATTGGGCGCTCTTCCGCTTCCTCGCTCACTGACTCGC
TGCGCTCGGTCGTTCGGCTGCGGCGAGCGGTATCAGCTCACTCAAAGGCGGTAATACGGTTATCCACAGA
ATCAGGGGATAACGCAGGAAAGAACATGTGAGCAAAAGGCCAGCAAAAGGCCAGGAACCGTAAAAAGGCC
GCGTTGCTGGCGTTTTTCCATAGGCTCCGCCCCCCTGACGAGCATCACAAAAATCGACGCTCAAGTCAGA
GGTGGCGAAACCCGACAGGACTATAAAGATACCAGGCGTTTCCCCCTGGAAGCTCCCTCGTGCGCTCTCC
TGTTCCGACCCTGCCGCTTACCGGATACCTGTCCGCCTTTCTCCCTTCGGGAAGCGTGGCGCTTTCTCAT
AGCTCACGCTGTAGGTATCTCAGTTCGGTGTAGGTCGTTCGCTCCAAGCTGGGCTGTGTGCACGAACCCC
CCGTTCAGCCCGACCGCTGCGCCTTATCCGGTAACTATCGTCTTGAGTCCAACCCGGTAAGACACGACTT
ATCGCCACTGGCAGCAGCCACTGGTAACAGGATTAGCAGAGCGAGGTATGTAGGCGGTGCTACAGAGTTC
TTGAAGTGGTGGCCTAACTACGGCTACACTAGAAGAACAGTATTTGGTATCTGCGCTCTGCTGAAGCCAG
TTACCTTCGGAAAAAGAGTTGGTAGCTCTTGATCCGGCAAACAAACCACCGCTGGTAGCGGTGGTTTTTT
TGTTTGCAAGCAGCAGATTACGCGCAGAAAAAAAGGATCTCAAGAAGATCCTTTGATCTTTTCTACGGGG
TCTGACGCTCAGTGGAACGAAAACTCACGTTAAGGGATTTTGGTCATGAGATTATCAAAAAGGATCTTCA
CCTAGATCCTTTTAAATTAAAAATGAAGTTTTAAATCAATCTAAAGTATATATGAGTAAACTTGGTCTGA
CAGTTACCAATGCTTAATCAGTGAGGCACCTATCTCAGCGATCTGTCTATTTCGTTCATCCATAGTTGCC
TGACTCCCCGTCGTGTAGATAACTACGATACGGGAGGGCTTACCATCTGGCCCCAGTGCTGCAATGATAC
CGCGAGACCCACGCTCACCGGCTCCAGATTTATCAGCAATAAACCAGCCAGCCGGAAGGGCCGAGCGCAG
AAGTGGTCCTGCAACTTTATCCGCCTCCATCCAGTCTATTAATTGTTGCCGGGAAGCTAGAGTAAGTAGT
TCGCCAGTTAATAGTTTGCGCAACGTTGTTGCCATTGCTACAGGCATCGTGGTGTCACGCTCGTCGTTTG
GTATGGCTTCATTCAGCTCCGGTTCCCAACGATCAAGGCGAGTTACATGATCCCCCATGTTGTGCAAAAA
AGCGGTTAGCTCCTTCGGTCCTCCGATCGTTGTCAGAAGTAAGTTGGCCGCAGTGTTATCACTCATGGTT
ATGGCAGCACTGCATAATTCTCTTACTGTCATGCCATCCGTAAGATGCTTTTCTGTGACTGGTGAGTACT
CAACCAAGTCATTCTGAGAATAGTGTATGCGGCGACCGAGTTGCTCTTGCCCGGCGTCAATACGGGATAA
TACCGCGCCACATAGCAGAACTTTAAAAGTGCTCATCATTGGAAAACGTTCTTCGGGGCGAAAACTCTCA
AGGATCTTACCGCTGTTGAGATCCAGTTCGATGTAACCCACTCGTGCACCCAACTGATCTTCAGCATCTT
TTACTTTCACCAGCGTTTCTGGGTGAGCAAAAACAGGAAGGCAAAATGCCGCAAAAAAGGGAATAAGGGC
GACACGGAAATGTTGAATACTCATACTCTTCCTTTTTCAATATTATTGAAGCATTTATCAGGGTTATTGT
CTCATGAGCGGATACATATTTGAATGTATTTAGAAAAATAAACAAATAGGGGTTCCGCGCACATTTCCCC
GAAAAGTGCCACCTGGTCGACATTGATTATTGACTAGTTATTAATAGTAATCAATTACGGGGTCATTAGT
TCATAGCCCATATATGGAGTTCCGCGTTACATAACTTACGGTAAATGGCCCGCCTGGCTGACCGCCCAAC
GACCCCCGCCCATTGACGTCAATAATGACGTATGTTCCCATAGTAACGCCAATAGGGACTTTCCATTGAC
GTCAATGGGTGGACTATTTACGGTAAACTGCCCACTTGGCAGTACATCAAGTGTATCATATGCCAAGTAC
GCCCCCTATTGACGTCAATGACGGTAAATGGCCCGCCTGGCATTATGCCCAGTACATGACCTTATGGGAC
TTTCCTACTTGGCAGTACATCTACGTATTAGTCATCGCTATTACCATGGGTCGAGGTGAGCCCCACGTTC
TGCTTCACTCTCCCCATCTCCCCCCCCTCCCCACCCCCAATTTTGTATTTATTTATTTTTTAATTATTTT
GTGCAGCGATGGGGGCGGGGG
